>Addgene plasmid #206150 | CMV HA-MADD | addgene full sequence | sequence record 435218 | Addgene NGS Result
GACATTGATTATTGACTAGTTATTAATAGTAATCAATTACGGGGTCATTAGTTCATAGCCCATATATGGA
GTTCCGCGTTACATAACTTACGGTAAATGGCCCGCCTGGCTGACCGCCCAACGACCCCCGCCCATTGACG
TCAATAATGACGTATGTTCCCATAGTAACGCCAATAGGGACTTTCCATTGACGTCAATGGGTGGAGTATT
TACGGTAAACTGCCCACTTGGCAGTACATCAAGTGTATCATATGCCAAGTACGCCCCCTATTGACGTCAA
TGACGGTAAATGGCCCGCCTGGCATTATGCCCAGTACATGACCTTATGGGACTTTCCTACTTGGCAGTAC
ATCTACGTATTAGTCATCGCTATTACCATGGTGATGCGGTTTTGGCAGTACATCAATGGGCGTGGATAGC
GGTTTGACTCACGGGGATTTCCAAGTCTCCACCCCATTGACGTCAATGGGAGTTTGTTTTGGCACCAAAA
TCAACGGGACTTTCCAAAATGTCGTAACAACTCCGCCCCATTGACGCAAATGGGCGGTAGGCGTGTACGG
TGGGAGGTCTATATAAGCAGAGCTCGTTTAGTGAACCGTCAGATCGCCTGGAGACGCCATCCACGCTGTT
TTGACCTCCATAGAAGACACCGGGACCGATCCAGCCTCCGCGGCCGGGAACGGTGCATTGGAACGCGGAT
TCCCCGTGCCAAGAGTGACGTAAGTACCGCCTATAGAGTCTATAGGCCCACCCCCTTGGCTTCGTTAGAA
CGCGGCTACAATTAATACATAACCTTATGTATCATACACATACGATTTAGGTGACACTATAGAATAACAT
CCACTTTGCCTTTCTCTCCACAGGTGTCCACTCCCAGGTCCAACTGCACCTCGGTTCTATCGATTGAATT
CCCGAACCGACAGTCGGTCTCTTCACCAAGGCCATTCGCGCCACCATGGGCTACCCCTATGATGTGCCTG
ACTACGCAGATCTCAATGGTGGTGGTGGTGGGTCGAAGCTTATGGTGCAAAAGAAGAAGTTCTGTCCTCG
GTTACTTGACTATCTAGTGATCGTAGGGGCCAGGCACCCGAGCAGTGATAGCGTGGCCCAGACTCCTGAA
TTGCTACGGCGATACCCCTTGGAGGATCACACTGAGTTTCCCCTGCCCCCAGATGTAGTGTTCTTCTGCC
AGCCCGAGGGCTGCCTGAGCGTGCGGCAGCGGCGCATGAGCCTTCGGGATGATACCTCTTTTGTCTTCAC
CCTCACTGACAAGGACACTGGAGTCACGCGATATGGCATCTGTGTTAACTTCTACCGCTCCTTCCAAAAG
CGAATCTCTAAGGAGAAGGGGGAAGGTGGGGCAGGGTCCCGTGGGAAGGAAGGAACCCATGCCACCTGTG
CCTCAGAAGAGGGTGGCACTGAGAGCTCAGAGAGTGGCTCATCCCTGCAGCCTCTCAGTGCTGACTCTAC
CCCTGATGTGAACCAGTCTCCTCGGGGCAAACGCCGGGCCAAGGCGGGGAGCCGCTCCCGCAACAGTACT
CTCACGTCCCTGTGCGTGCTCAGCCACTACCCTTTCTTCTCCACCTTCCGAGAGTGTTTGTATACTCTCA
AGCGCCTGGTGGACTGCTGTAGTGAGCGCCTTCTGGGCAAGAAACTGGGCATCCCTCGAGGCGTACAAAG
GGACACCATGTGGCGGATCTTTACTGGATCGCTGCTGGTAGAGGAGAAGTCAAGTGCCCTTCTGCATGAC
CTTCGAGAGATTGAGGCCTGGATCTATCGATTGCTGCGCTCCCCAGTACCCGTCTCTGGGCAGAAGCGAG
TAGACATCGAGGTCCTACCCCAAGAGCTCCAGCCAGCTCTGACCTTTGCTCTTCCAGACCCATCTCGATT
CACCCTAGTGGATTTCCCACTGCACCTTCCCTTGGAACTTCTAGGTGTGGACGCCTGTCTCCAGGTGCTA
ACCTGCATTCTGTTAGAGCACAAGGTGGTGCTACAGTCCCGAGACTACAATGCACTCTCCATGTCTGTGA
TGGCATTCGTGGCAATGATCTACCCACTGGAATATATGTTTCCTGTCATCCCGCTGCTACCCACCTGCAT
GGCATCAGCAGAGCAGCTGCTGTTGGCTCCAACCCCGTACATCATTGGGGTTCCTGCCAGCTTCTTCCTC
TACAAACTGGACTTCAAAATGCCTGATGATGTATGGCTAGTGGATCTGGACAGCAATAGGGTGATTGCCC
CCACCAATGCAGAAGTGCTGCCTATCCTGCCAGAACCAGAATCACTAGAGCTGAAAAAGCATTTAAAGCA
GGCCTTGGCCAGCATGAGTCTCAACACCCAGCCCATCCTCAATCTGGAGAAATTTCATGAGGGCCAGGAG
ATCCCCCTTCTCTTGGGAAGGCCTTCTAATGACCTGCAGTCCACACCGTCCACTGAATTCAACCCACTCA
TCTATGGCAATGATGTGGATTCTGTGGATGTTGCAACCAGGGTTGCCATGGTACGGTTCTTCAATTCCGC
CAACGTGCTGCAGGGATTTCAGATGCACACGCGTACCCTGCGCCTCTTTCCTCGGCCTGTGGTAGCTTTT
CAAGCTGGCTCCTTTCTAGCCTCACGTCCCCGGCAGACTCCTTTTGCCGAGAAATTGGCCAGGACTCAGG
CTGTGGAGTACTTTGGGGAATGGATCCTTAACCCCACCAACTATGCCTTTCAGCGAATTCACAACAATAT
GTTTGATCCAGCCCTGATTGGTGACAAGCCAAAGTGGTATGCTCATCAGCTGCAGCCTATCCACTATCGC
GTCTATGACAGCAATTCCCAGCTGGCTGAGGCCCTGAGTGTACCACCAGAGCGGGACTCTGACTCCGAAC
CTACTGATGATAGTGGCAGTGATAGTATGGATTATGACGATTCAAGCTCTTCTTACTCCTCCCTTGGTGA
CTTTGTCAGTGAAATGATGAAATGTGACATTAATGGTGATACTCCCAATGTGGACCCTCTGACACATGCA
GCACTGGGGGATGCCAGCGAGGTGGAGATTGACGAGCTGCAGAATCAGAAGGAAGCAGAAGAGCCTGGCC
CAGACAGTGAGAACTCTCAGGAAAACACCCCACTGCGCTCCAGCTCTAGCACCACAGCCAGCAGCAGCCC
CAGCACTGTCATCCACGGAGCCAACTCTGAACCTGCTGACTCTACGGAGATGGATGATAAGGCAGCAGTA
GGCGTCTCCAAGCCCCTCCCTTCCGTGCCTCCCAGCATTGGCAAATCGAACGTGGACAGACGTCAGGCAG
AAATTGGAGAGGGGGCTCAAAAGCTGCTGCGGCCCAACAGCTTGAGACTGGCAAGTGACTCAGATGCAGA
GTCAGACTCTCGGGCAAGCTCTCCCAACTCCACCGTCTCCAACACCAGCACCGAGGGCTTCGGGGGCATC
ATGTCTTTTGCCAGCAGCCTCTATCGGAACCACAGTACCAGCTTCAGTCTTTCAAACCTCACACTGCCCA
CCAAAGGTGCCCGAGAGAAGGCCACGCCCTTCCCCAGTCTGAAAGGAAACAGGAGGGCGTTAGTGGATCA
GAAGTCATCTGTCATTAAACACAGCCCAACAGTGAAAAGAGAACCTCCATCACCCCAGGGTCGATCCAGC
AATTCTAGTGAGAACCAGCAGTTCCTGAAGGAGGTGGTGCACAGCGTGCTGGACGGCCAGGGAGTTGGCT
GGCTCAACATGAAAAAGGTGCGCGGGCTGCTGGAGAGCGAGCAGCTGCGAGTCTTTGTCCTGAGCAAGCT
GAACCGCATGGTGCAGTCAGAGGACGATGCCCGGCAGGACATCATCCCGGATGTGGAGATCAGTCGGAAG
GTGTACAAGGGAATGTTAGACCTCCTCAAGTGTACAGTCCTCAGCTTGGAGCAGTCCTATGCCCACGCGG
GTCTGGGTGGCATGGCCAGCATCTTTGGGTTTTTGGAGATTGCCCAGACCCACTACTATAGTAAAGAACC
AGACAAGCGGAAGAGAAGTCCAACAGAAAGTGTAAATACCCCAGTTGGCAAGGATCCTGGCCTAGCTGGG
CGGGGGGACCCAAAGGCTATGGCACAACTGAGAGTTCCACAACTGGGACCTCGGGCACCAAGTGCCACAG
GAAAGGGTCCTAAGGAACTGGACACCAGAAGTTTAAAGGAAGAAAATTTTATAGCATCTATTGGGCCTGA
AGTAATCAAACCTGTCTTTGACCTTGGTGAGACAGAGGAGAAAAAGTCCCAGATCAGCGCAGACAGTGGT
GTGAGCCTGACGTCTAGTTCCCAGAGGACTGATCAAGACTCTGTCATCGGCGTGAGTCCAGCTGTTATGA
TCCGCAGCTCAAGTCAGGATTCTGAAGTTAGCACCGTGAGTAATAGCTCTGGAGAGACCCTTGGAGCTGA
CAGTGACTTGAGCAGCAATGCAGGTGATGGACCAGGTGGCGAGGGCAGTGTTCACCTGGCAAGCTCTCGG
GGCACTTTGTCTGATAGTGAAATTGAGACCAACTCTGCCACAAGCACTATCTTTGGTAAAGCCCACAGCT
TGAAGCCAAGCATAAAGGAGAAGCTGGCAGGCAGCCCCATTCGTACTTCTGAAGATGTGAGCCAGCGAGT
CTATCTCTATGAGGGACTCCTAGGCAAAGAGCGTTCTACTTTATGGGACCAAATGCAATTCTGGGAAGAT
GCCTTCTTAGATGCTGTGATGTTGGAGAGAGAAGGGATGGGTATGGACCAGGGTCCCCAGGAAATGATCG
ACAGGTACCTGTCCCTTGGAGAACATGACCGGAAGCGCCTGGAAGATGATGAAGATCGCTTGCTGGCCAC
ACTTCTGCACAACCTCATCTCCTACATGCTGCTGATGAAGGTAAATAAGAATGACATCCGCAAGAAGGTG
AGGCGCCTAATGGGAAAGTCGCACATTGGGCTTGTGTACAGCCAGCAAATCAATGAGGTGCTTGATCAGC
TGGCGAACCTGAATGGACGCGATCTCTCTATCTGGTCCAGTGGCAGCCGGCACATGAAGAAGCAGACATT
TGTGGTACATGCAGGGACAGATACAAACGGAGATATCTTTTTCATGGAGGTGTGCGATGACTGTGTGGTG
TTGCGTAGTAACATCGGAACAGTGTATGAGCGCTGGTGGTACGAGAAGCTCATCAACATGACCTACTGTC
CCAAGACGAAGGTGTTGTGCTTGTGGCGTAGAAATGGCTCTGAGACCCAGCTCAACAAGTTCTATACTAA
AAAGTGTCGGGAGCTGTACTACTGTGTGAAGGACAGCATGGAGCGCGCTGCCGCCCGACAGCAAAGCATC
AAACCCGGACCTGAATTGGGTGGCGAGTTCCCTGTGCAGGACCTGAAGACTGGTGAGGGTGGCCTGCTGC
AGGTGACCCTGGAAGGGATCAACCTCAAATTCATGCACAATCAGGTTTTCATAGAGCTGAATCACATTAA
AAAGTGCAATACAGTTCGAGGCGTCTTTGTCCTGGAGGAATTTGTTCCTGAAATTAAAGAAGTGGTGAGC
CACAAGTACAAGACACCAATGGCCCACGAAATCTGCTACTCCGTATTATGTCTCTTCTCGTACGTGGCTG
CAGTTCATAGCAGTGAGGAAGATCTCAGAACCCCGCCCCGGCCTGTCTCTAGCTGATGGAGAGGGGCTAC
GCGGCTGCCCCAGCCCAGGGCACGCCCCTGGCCCCTTGCTGTTCCCAAGTGCACGATGCTGCTGTGACTG
AGGAGTGGATGATGCTCGTGTGTCCTCTGCAAGCCCCCTGCTGTGGCTTGGTTGGTTACCGGTTATGTGT
CCCTCTGAGTGTGTCTTGAGCGTGTCCACCTTCTCCCTCTCCACTCCCAGAAGACCAAACTGCCTTCCCC
TCAGGGCTCAAGAATGTGTACAGTCTGTGGGGCCGGTGTGAACCCACTATTTTGTGTCCTTGAGACATTT
GTGTTGTGGTTCCTTGTCCTTGTCCCTGGCGTTATAACTGTCCACTGCAAGAGTCTGGCTCTCCCTTCTC
TGTGACCCGGCATGACTGGGCGCCTGGAGCAGTTTCACTCTGTGAGGAGTGAGGGAACCCTGGGGCTCAC
CCTCTCAGAGGAAGGGCACAGAGAGGAAGGGAAGAATTGGGGGGCAGCCGGAGTGAGTGGCAGCCTCCCT
GCTTCCTTCTGCATTCCCAAGCCGGCAGCTACTGCCCAGGGCCCGCAGTGTTGGCTGCTGCCTGCCACAG
CCTCTGTGACTGCAGTGGAGCGGCGAATTCCCTGTGGCCTGCCACGCCTTCGGCATCAGAGGATGGAGTG
GTCGAGGCTAGTGGAGTCCCAGGGACCGCTGGCTGCTCTGCCTGAGCATCAGGGAGGGGGCAGGAAAGAC
CAAGCTGGGTTTGCACATCTGTCTGCAGGCTGTCTCTCCAGGCACGGGGTGTCAGGAGGGAGAGACAGCC
TGGGTATGGGCAAGAAATGACTGTAAATGGGATCCCCAGCTTGGCCGCCATGGCCCAACTTGTTTATTGC
AGCTTATAATGGTTACAAATAAAGCAATAGCATCACAAATTTCACAAATAAAGCATTTTTTTCACTGCAT
TCTAGTTGTGGTTTGTCCAAACTCATCAATGTATCTTATCATGTCTGGATCGGGAATTAATTCGGCGCAG
CACCATGGCCTGAAATAACCTCTGAAAGAGGAACTTGGTTAGGTACCTTCTGAGGCGGAAAGAACCAGCT
GTGGAATGTGTGTCAGTTAGGGTGTGGAAAGTCCCCAGGCTCCCCAGCAGGCAGAAGTATGCAAAGCATG
CATCTCAATTAGTCAGCAACCAGGTGTGGAAAGTCCCCAGGCTCCCCAGCAGGCAGAAGTATGCAAAGCA
TGCATCTCAATTAGTCAGCAACCATAGTCCCGCCCCTAACTCCGCCCATCCCGCCCCTAACTCCGCCCAG
TTCCGCCCATTCTCCGCCCCATGGCTGACTAATTTTTTTTATTTATGCAGAGGCCGAGGCCGCCTCGGCC
TCTGAGCTATTCCAGAAGTAGTGAGGAGGCTTTTTTGGAGGCCTAGGCTTTTGCAAAAAGCTGTTAACAG
CTTGGCACTGGCCGTCGTTTTACAACGTCGTGACTGGGAAAACCCTGGCGTTACCCAACTTAATCGCCTT
GCAGCACATCCCCCTTTCGCCAGCTGGCGTAATAGCGAAGAGGCCCGCACCGATCGCCCTTCCCAACAGT
TGCGCAGCCTGAATGGCGAATGGCGCCTGATGCGGTATTTTCTCCTTACGCATCTGTGCGGTATTTCACA
CCGCATA
[142 nt withheld, positions 7288-7429]
C
[141 nt withheld, positions 7431-7571]
CCTTTGACGTTGGAGTCCACGTTCTTT
[37 nt withheld, positions 7599-7635]
ACCCTATCTCGGGCTATTCTTTTAATTTATAAGGGATTTTGCCGATTTCGGCCTATTGGTTAAAAAATGA
GCTGATTTAACAAAAATTTAACGCGAATTTTAACAAAATATTAACGTTTACAATTTTATGGTGCACTCTC
AGTACAATCTGCTCTGATGCCGCATAGTTAAGCCAGCCCCGACACCCGCCAACACCCGCTGACGCGCCCT
GACGGGCTTGTCTGCTCCCGGCATCCGCTTACAGACAAGCTGTGACCGTCTCCGGGAGCTGCATGTGTCA
GAGGTTTTCACCGTCATCACCGAAACGCGCGAGACGAAAGGGCCTCGTGATACGCCTATTTTTATAGGTT
AATGTCATGATAATAATGGTTTCTTAGACGTCAGGTGGCACTTTTCGGGGAAATGTGCGCGGAACCCCTA
TTTGTTTATTTTTCTAAATACATTCAAATATGTATCCGCTCATGAGACAATAACCCTGATAAATGCTTCA
ATAATATTGAAAAAGGAAGAGTATGAGTATTCAACATTTCCGTGTCGCCCTTATTCCCTTTTTTGCGGCA
TTTTGCCTTCCTGTTTTTGCTCACCCAGAAACGCTGGTGAAAGTAAAAGATGCTGAAGATCAGTTGGGTG
CACGAGTGGGTTACATCGAACTGGATCTCAACAGCGGTAAGATCCTTGAGAGTTTTCGCCCCGAAGAACG
TTTTCCAATGATGAGCACTTTTAAAGTTCTGCTATGTGGCGCGGTATTATCCCGTATTGACGCCGGGCAA
GAGCAACTCGGTCGCCGCATACACTATTCTCAGAATGACTTGGTTGAGTACTCACCAGTCACAGAAAAGC
ATCTTACGGATGGCATGACAGTAAGAGAATTATGCAGTGCTGCCATAACCATGAGTGATAACACTGCGGC
CAACTTACTTCTGACAACGATCGGAGGACCGAAGGAGCTAACCGCTTTTTTGCACAACATGGGGGATCAT
GTAACTCGCCTTGATCGTTGGGAACCGGAGCTGAATGAAGCCATACCAAACGACGAGCGTGACACCACGA
TGCCTGTAGCAATGGCAACAACGTTGCGCAAACTATTAACTGGCGAACTACTTACTCTAGCTTCCCGGCA
ACAATTAATAGACTGGATGGAGGCGGATAAAGTTGCAGGACCACTTCTGCGCTCGGCCCTTCCGGCTGGC
TGGTTTATTGCTGATAAATCTGGAGCCGGTGAGCGTGGGTCTCGCGGTATCATTGCAGCACTGGGGCCAG
ATGGTAAGCCCTCCCGTATCGTAGTTATCTACACGACGGGGAGTCAGGCAACTATGGATGAACGAAATAG
ACAGATCGCTGAGATAGGTGCCTCACTGATTAAGCATTGGTAACTGTCAGACCAAGTTTACTCATATATA
CTTTAGATTGATTTAAAACTTCATTTTTAATTTAAAAGGATCTAGGTGAAGATCCTTTTTGATAATCTCA
TGACCAAAATCCCTTAACGTGAGTTTTCGTTCCACTGAGCGTCAGACCCCGTAGAAAAGATCAAAGGATC
TTCTTGAGATCCTTTTTTTCTGCGCGTAATCTGCTGCTTGCAAACAAAAAAACCACCGCTACCAGCGGTG
GTTTGTTTGCCGGATCAAGAGCTACCAACTCTTTTTCCGAAGGTAACTGGCTTCAGCAGAGCGCAGATAC
CAAATACTGTTCTTCTAGTGTAGCCGTAGTTAGGCCACCACTTCAAGAACTCTGTAGCACCGCCTACATA
CCTCGCTCTGCTAATCCTGTTACCAGTGGCTGCTGCCAGTGGCGATAAGTCGTGTCTTACCGGGTTGGAC
TCAAGACGATAGTTACCGGATAAGGCGCAGCGGTCGGGCTGAACGGGGGGTTCGTGCACACAGCCCAGCT
TGGAGCGAACGACCTACACCGAACTGAGATACCTACAGCGTGAGCTATGAGAAAGCGCCACGCTTCCCGA
AGGGAGAAAGGCGGACAGGTATCCGGTAAGCGGCAGGGTCGGAACAGGAGAGCGCACGAGGGAGCTTCCA
GGGGGAAACGCCTGGTATCTTTATAGTCCTGTCGGGTTTCGCCACCTCTGACTTGAGCGTCGATTTTTGT
GATGCTCGTCAGGGGGGCGGAGCCTATGGAAAAACGCCAGCAACGCGGCCTTTTTACGGTTCCTGGCCTT
TTGCTGGCCTTTTGCTCACATGTTCTTTCCTGCGTTATCCCCTGATTCTGTGGATAACCGTATTACCGCC
TTTGAGTGAGCTGATACCGCTCGCCGCAGCCGAACGACCGAGCGCAGCGAGTCAGTGAGCGAGGAAGCGG
AAGAGCGCCCAATACGCAAACCGCCTCTCCCCGCGCGTTGGCCGATTCATTAATGCAGCTGGCACGACAG
GTTTCCCGACTGGAAAGCGGGCAGTGAGCGCAACGCAATTAATGTGAGTTAGCTCACTCATTAGGCACCC
CAGGCTTTACACTTTATGCTTCCGGCTCGTATGTTGTGTGGAATTGTGAGCGGATAACAATTTCACACAG
GAAACAGCTATGACATGATTACGAATTAATTCGAGCTCGCCC
Features (pLannotate 1.2.2; 20 found; start..end, strand, type, name):
      1..380     +  enhancer       CMV enhancer: human cytomegalovirus immediate early enhancer
    381..584     +  promoter       CMV promoter: human cytomegalovirus (CMV) immediate early promoter
    720..763     +  intron         CMV intron (fragment): modified intron A from human cytomegalovirus
    815..833     +  promoter       SP6 promoter: promoter for bacteriophage SP6 RNA polymerase
    837..874     +  CDS            IgH signal sequence (fragment): signal sequence from the mouse immunoglobulin heavy chain variable region
   1022..5653    +  CDS            Madd: MADD_RAT - Experimental evidence at protein level: Swiss-Prot protein existence level 1. Guanyl-nucleotide exchange factor that regulates small GTPases of the Rab family (PubMed:9020086). Converts GDP-bound inactive form of RAB27A and RAB27B to the GTP-bound active forms (By similarity). Converts GDP-bound inactive form of RAB3A, RAB3C and RAB3D to the GTP-bound active forms, GTPases involved in synaptic vesicle exocytosis and vesicle secretion (PubMed:9020086). Plays a role in synaptic vesicle formation and in vesicle trafficking at the neuromuscular junction (By similarity). Involved in upre
   6497..6631    +  polyA_signal   SV40 poly(A) signal: SV40 polyadenylation signal
   6700..7057    +  promoter       SV40 promoter: SV40 enhancer and early promoter
   7076..7230    +  CDS            lacZα (fragment): LacZα fragment of β-galactosidase; lacZ fragment
   7236..7287    -  misc_feature   bom (fragment): basis of mobility region from pBR322
   7306..7761    +  rep_origin     f1 ori (sequence partly withheld): f1 bacteriophage origin of replication; arrow indicates direction of (+) strand synthesis
   7762..7811    -  misc_feature   bom (fragment): basis of mobility region from pBR322
   7913..7948    -  CDS            rop (fragment): Rop protein, which maintains plasmids at low copy number; rop
   8043..8147    +  promoter       AmpR promoter: bla
   8148..9008    +  CDS            AmpR: β-lactamase; bla; confers resistance to ampicillin, carbenicillin, and related antibiotics
   9179..9767    +  rep_origin     ori: high-copy-number ColE1/pMB1/pBR322/pUC origin of replication
   9950..10042   +  CDS            lacI (fragment): lac repressor; lacI; The lac repressor binds to the lac operator to inhibit transcription in E. coli. This inhibition can be relieved by adding lactose or isopropyl-β-D-thiogalactopyranoside (IPTG).
  10055..10076   +  protein_bind   CAP binding site: CAP binding activates transcription in the presence of cAMP. E. coli catabolite activator protein
  10091..10121   +  promoter       lac promoter: promoter for the E. coli lac operon
  10129..10145   +  protein_bind   lac operator: The lac repressor binds to the lac operator to inhibit transcription in E. coli. This inhibition can be relieved by adding lactose or isopropyl-β-D-thiogalactopyranoside (IPTG). lac repressor encoded by lacI
