[The description below was written by a language model from this plasmid's Addgene catalogue record and pLannotate feature annotations shown in this document.]
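Description:
CMV HA-MADD is a mammalian expression plasmid of about 10.2 kb built on a pRK5-HA backbone, in which the Parkin insert of the parent construct was replaced with a roughly 5.5 kb human MADD cDNA by restriction cloning. It is propagated in E. coli as a high-copy plasmid through a ColE1/pUC-type origin and selected with ampicillin via the β-lactamase gene. An f1 origin is also present, along with remnants of lac, rop and bom sequences that are backbone leftovers rather than functional parts of the design.

Expression is driven by the human cytomegalovirus immediate early enhancer and promoter, followed by a short fragment of CMV intron A and an SP6 promoter that can serve for in vitro transcription or as a sequencing primer site. The open reading frame is terminated by an SV40 polyadenylation signal, downstream of which lies an SV40 enhancer/early promoter region. The catalogue entry states that an HA epitope is fused to the N terminus of MADD from the backbone. The automated annotation does not call the HA tag itself, and it labels the coding region by similarity to the rat Madd protein, although the record gives the insert species as human. A short hit to an immunoglobulin heavy-chain signal sequence upstream of the insert is only a fragment.

MADD (also known as DENN or RAB3GEP) is a guanine nucleotide exchange factor that activates RAB3 and RAB27 GTPases involved in synaptic vesicle trafficking and secretion. The plasmid provides epitope-tagged MADD for detection or pulldown in transfected mammalian cells, and it was deposited with a study of how RAB3 phosphorylation by pathogenic LRRK2 affects transport of synaptic vesicle precursors.
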