Addgene plasmid #206150: CMV HA-MADD
Purpose: CMV HA-MADD
Depositing lab: Erika Holzbaur. Depositing organization: University of Pennsylvania. Publication: RAB3 phosphorylation by pathogenic LRRK2 impairs trafficking of synaptic vesicle precursors. Dou D, Aiken J, Holzbaur ELF. J Cell Biol. 2024 Jun 3;223(6):e202307092. doi: 10.1083/jcb.202307092. Epub 2024 Mar 21. PubMed 38512027.
Backbone
  Vector backbone: pRK5-HA vector
  Backbone manufacturer: Adapted from Addgene# 17613
  Backbone size w/o insert (bp): 4700
  Total vector size (bp): 10200
  Modifications to backbone: replaced Parkin with MADD
  Vector type: Mammalian Expression
Growth in bacteria
  Bacterial resistance: Ampicillin, 100 μg/mL
  Growth temperature: 37°C
  Growth strain: DH5alpha
  Copy number: High Copy
Gene/Insert
  Gene/Insert name: MADD
  Species: H. sapiens (human)
  Insert size (bp): 5500
  Entrez Gene: MADD (a.k.a. DEEAH, DENN, IG20, NEDDISH, RAB3GEP, RabGEF)
  Promoter: CMV
  Tag / fusion protein: HA (N terminal on backbone)
  Cloning method: Restriction Enzyme; 5′ cloning site SalI (filled-in) / HindIII (filled-in); HindIII restored (unknown if destroyed); 3′ cloning site BamHI (unknown if destroyed)
  Sequencing primers: 5′ 5’- ATT TAG GTG ACA CTA TAG AA
Resource information
  A portion of this plasmid was derived from a plasmid made by: MADD cDNA from Transomic Technologies
Terms and licenses: Academic/Nonprofit Terms; Industry Terms: Not Available to Industry
How to cite: CMV HA-MADD was a gift from Erika Holzbaur (Addgene plasmid # 206150 ; http://n2t.net/addgene:206150 ; RRID:Addgene_206150)
