>Addgene plasmid #206150 | CMV HA-MADD | depositor partial sequence | sequence record 428672 | 5’- ATT TAG GTG ACA CTA TAG AA
CAGTTTGGCCTTTCTCTCACAGGTGTCCACTCCCAGGTCCAACTGCACCTCGGTTCTATCGATTGAATTC
CCGAACCGACAGTCGGTCTCTTCACCAAGGCCATTCGCGCCACCATGGGCTACCCCTATGATGTGCCTGA
CTACGCAGATCTCAATGGTGGTGGTGGTGGGTCGAAGCTTATGGTGCAAAAGAAGAAGTTCTGTCCTCGG
TTACTTGACTATCTAGTGATCGTAGGGGCCAGGCACCCGAGCAGTGATAGCGTGGCCCAGACTCCTGAAT
TGCTACGGCGATACCCCTTGGAGGATCACACTGAGTTTCCCCTGCCCCCAGATGTAGTGTTCTTCTGCCA
GCCCGAGGGCTGCCTGAGCGTGCGGCAGCGGCGCATGAGCCTTCGGGATGATACCTCTTTTGTCTTCACC
CTCACTGACAAGGACACTGGAGTCACGCGATATGGCATCTGTGTTAACTTCTACCGCTCCTTCCAAAAGC
GAATCTCTAAGGAGAAGGGGGAAGGTGGGGCAGGGTCCCGTGGGAAGGAAGGAACCCATGCCACCTGTGC
CTCAGAAGAGGGTGGCACTGAGAGCTCAGAGAGTGGCTCATCCCTGCAGCCTCTCAGTGCTGACTCTACC
CCTGATGTGAACCAGTCTCCTCGGGGCAAACGCCGGGCCAAGGCGGGGAGCCGCTCCCGCAACAGTACTC
TCACGTCCCTGTGCGTGCTCAGCCACTACCCTTTCTTCTCCACCTTCCGAGAGTGTTTGTATACTCTCAA
GCGCCTGGTGGACTGCTGTAGTGAGCGCCTTCTGGGCAAGAAACTGGGCATCCCTCGAGGCGTACAAAGG
GACACCATGTGGCGGATCTTTACTGGATCGCTGCTGGTAGAGGAGAAGTCAAGTGCCCTTCTGCATGACC
TTCGAGAGATTGAGGCCTGTATCTATCGATTGCTGCGCTCCCCAGTACCCGTCTCTGGGCAGAA
